Addgene plasmid #209483: EC70211
Purpose: Cloning protospacers for Cas12a editing
Depositing lab: Wendy Harwood & Cristobal Uauy. Depositing organization: John Innes Centre. Publication: An optimised CRISPR Cas9 and Cas12a mutagenesis toolkit for Barley and Wheat. Lawrenson T, Clarke M, Kirby R, Forner M, Steuernagel B, Brown JKM, Harwood W. Plant Methods. 2024 Aug 13;20(1):123. doi: 10.1186/s13007-024-01234-y. PubMed 39138524.
Backbone
  Vector backbone: Unknown
  Vector type: CRISPR
  Selectable markers: LacZ
Growth in bacteria
  Bacterial resistance: Ampicillin, 100 μg/mL
  Growth temperature: 37°C
  Growth strain: DH5alpha
  Copy number: High Copy
Gene/Insert
  Gene/Insert name: Cas12a HH-DR-HDV
  Species: Lachnospiraceae bacterium
  Promoter: TaU3
  Cloning method: Restriction Enzyme; 5′ cloning site unknown (unknown if destroyed)
Terms and licenses: Academic/Nonprofit Terms; Industry Terms: Not Available to Industry
Depositor comments: GoldeGate level 1 position 7
How to cite: EC70211 was a gift from Wendy Harwood & Cristobal Uauy (Addgene plasmid # 209483 ; http://n2t.net/addgene:209483 ; RRID:Addgene_209483)
