[The description below was written by a language model from this plasmid's Addgene catalogue record and pLannotate feature annotations shown in this document.]
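Description:
EC70211 is a Golden Gate level 1 (position 7) CRISPR module used as an acceptor for cloning protospacers for Cas12a genome editing, deposited as part of a Cas9/Cas12a mutagenesis toolkit for barley and wheat. The backbone is recorded as unknown, but the 5,487 nt annotated sequence shows a small binary-type vector. Nopaline-type left and right T-DNA border repeats flank the cargo region, and the backbone carries both a high-copy ColE1/pUC origin for E. coli and the broad-host-range incP oriV with its trfA replication initiator. These incP functions typically allow maintenance in Agrobacterium, although as a level 1 part the plasmid is presumably meant for assembly into a larger multigene construct. Selection in bacteria is by ampicillin through the β-lactamase gene and its native promoter.

The insert, named Cas12a HH-DR-HDV, is a guide RNA expression unit listed as being driven by the TaU3 promoter, although the automated feature table does not annotate this promoter. The name indicates a hammerhead ribozyme, the Cas12a direct repeat (source species Lachnospiraceae bacterium) and an HDV ribozyme. In such arrangements the two self-cleaving ribozymes trim the transcript to release a crRNA with precise ends. Only a hammerhead ribozyme fragment is annotated; the direct repeat and HDV element are not picked up.

Immediately downstream of the hammerhead sits a lac promoter/operator, pUC multiple cloning site and lacZα fragment. This matches the listed LacZ marker and suggests a blue/white screening dropout cassette that is replaced when a protospacer is inserted. The record does not state the cloning sites used for that step.
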