Features (pLannotate 1.2.2; 16 found; start..end, strand, type, name):
     25..49      +  misc_feature   RB T-DNA repeat: right border repeat from nopaline C58 T-DNA
    161..181     -  CDS            TetR (fragment): tetracycline resistance regulatory protein; tetR
    208..1353    -  CDS            trfA: TRFA_ECOLX - Experimental evidence at protein level: Swiss-Prot protein existence level 1. Also involved in plasmid copy number control, promoting intermolecular coupling of protein bound iterons at oriV, which inhibits replication initiation. From Escherichia coli.
   1689..2277    -  rep_origin     ori: high-copy-number ColE1/pMB1/pBR322/pUC origin of replication
   2448..3308    -  CDS            AmpR: β-lactamase; bla; confers resistance to ampicillin, carbenicillin, and related antibiotics
   3309..3413    -  promoter       AmpR promoter: bla
   3500..4131    -  rep_origin     oriV: incP origin of replication
   4223..4247    +  misc_feature   LB T-DNA repeat: left border repeat from nopaline C58 T-DNA
   4749..4772    +  misc_RNA       sTRSV HHRz (fragment): hammerhead ribozyme from the tobacco ringspot virus satellite RNA (Khvorova et al., 2003)
   4814..4856    +  CDS            lacI (fragment): lac repressor; lacI; The lac repressor binds to the lac operator to inhibit transcription in E. coli. This inhibition can be relieved by adding lactose or isopropyl-β-D-thiogalactopyranoside (IPTG).
   4869..4890    +  protein_bind   CAP binding site: CAP binding activates transcription in the presence of cAMP. E. coli catabolite activator protein
   4905..4935    +  promoter       lac promoter: promoter for the E. coli lac operon
   4943..4959    +  protein_bind   lac operator: The lac repressor binds to the lac operator to inhibit transcription in E. coli. This inhibition can be relieved by adding lactose or isopropyl-β-D-thiogalactopyranoside (IPTG). lac repressor encoded by lacI
   4996..5052    -  misc_feature   MCS: pUC18/19 multiple cloning site
   5049..5206    +  CDS            lacZα (fragment): LacZα fragment of β-galactosidase; lacZ fragment
   5212..5311    -  misc_feature   bom (fragment): basis of mobility region from pBR322
>Addgene plasmid #209483 | EC70211 | addgene full sequence | sequence record 413869 | Addgene NGS Result
GAAGTGGTTTAAACTATCAGTGTTTGACAGGATATATTGGCGGGTAAACCTAAGAGAAAAGAGCGTTTAT
TAGAATAATCGGATATTTAAAAGGGCGTGAAAAGGTTTATCCGTTCGTCCATTTGTATGTGCATGCCAAC
CACAGGGTTCCCCAGATCAGGCGCTGGCTGCTGAACCCCCAGCCGGAACTGACCCCACAAGGCCCTAGCG
TTTGCAATGCACCAGGTCATCATTGACCCAGGCGTGTTCCACCAGGCCGCTGCCTCGCAACTCTTCGCAG
GCTTCGCCGACCTGCTCGCGCCACTTCTTCACGCGGGTGGAATCCGATCCGCACATGAGGCGGAAGGTTT
CCAGCTTGAGCGGGTACGGCTCCCGGTGCGAGCTGAAATAGTCGAACATCCGTCGGGCCGTCGGCGACAG
CTTGCGGTACTTCTCCCATATGAATTTCGTGTAGTGGTCGCCAGCAAACAGCACGACGATTTCCTCGTCG
ATCAGGACCTGGCAACGGGACGTTTTCTTGCCACGGTCCAGGACGCGGAAGCGGTGCAGCAGCGACACCG
ATTCCAGGTGCCCAACGCGGTCGGACGTGAAGCCCATCGCCGTCGCCTGTAGGCGCGACAGGCATTCCTC
GGCCTTCGTGTAATACCGGCCATTGATCGACCAGCCCAGGTCCTGGCAAAGCTCGTAGAACGTGAAGGTG
ATCGGCTCGCCGATAGGGGTGCGCTTCGCGTACTCCAACACCTGCTGCCACACCAGTTCGTCATCGTCGG
CCCGCAGCTCGACGCCGGTGTAGGTGATCTTCACGTCCTTGTTGACGTGGAAAATGACCTTGTTTTGCAG
CGCCTCGCGCGGGATTTTCTTGTTGCGCGTGGTGAACAGGGCAGAGCGGGCCGTGTCGTTTGGCATCGCT
CGCATCGTGTCCGGCCACGGCGCAATATCGAACAAGGAAAGCTGCATTTCCTTGATCTGCTGCTTCGTGT
GTTTCAGCAACGCGGCCTGCTTGGCCTCGCTGACCTGTTTTGCCAGGTCCTCGCCGGCGGTTTTTCGCTT
CTTGGTCGTCATAGTTCCTCGCGTGTCGATGGTCATCGACTTCGCCAAACCTGCCGCCTCCTGTTCAAGA
CGACGCGAACGCTCCACGGCGGCCGATGGCGCGGGCAGGGCAGGGGGAGCCAGTTGCACGCTGTCGCGCT
CGATCTTGGCCGTAGCTTGCTGGACCATCGAGCCGACGGACTGGAAGGTTTCGCGGGGCGCACGCATGAC
GGTGCGGCTTGCGATGGTTTCGGCATCCTCGGCGGAAAACCCCGCGTCGATCAGTTCTTGCCTGTATGCC
TTCCGGTCAAACGTCCGATTCATTCACCCTCCTTGCGGGATTGCCCCGACTCACGCCGGGGCAATGTGCC
CTTATTCCTGATTTGACCCGCCTGGTGCCTTGGTGTCCAGATAATCCACCTTATCGGCAATGAAGTCGGT
CCCGTAGACCGTCTGGCCGTCCTTCTCGTACTTGGTATTCCGAATCTTGCCCTGCACGAATACCAGCGAC
CCCTTGCCCAAATACTTGCCGTGGGCCTCGGCCTGAGAGCCAAAACACTTGATGCGGAAGAAGTCGGTGC
GCTCCTGCTTGTCGCCGGCATCGTTGCGCCACATCTAGGATCTGCCAGGAACCGTAAAAAGGCCGCGTTG
CTGGCGTTTTTCCATAGGCTCCGCCCCCCTGACGAGCATCACAAAAATCGACGCTCAAGTCAGAGGTGGC
GAAACCCGACAGGACTATAAAGATACCAGGCGTTTCCCCCTGGAAGCTCCCTCGTGCGCTCTCCTGTTCC
GACCCTGCCGCTTACCGGATACCTGTCCGCCTTTCTCCCTTCGGGAAGCGTGGCGCTTTCTCATAGCTCA
CGCTGTAGGTATCTCAGTTCGGTGTAGGTCGTTCGCTCCAAGCTGGGCTGTGTGCACGAACCCCCCGTTC
AGCCCGACCGCTGCGCCTTATCCGGTAACTATCGTCTTGAGTCCAACCCGGTAAGACACGACTTATCGCC
ACTGGCAGCAGCCACTGGTAACAGGATTAGCAGAGCGAGGTATGTAGGCGGTGCTACAGAGTTCTTGAAG
TGGTGGCCTAACTACGGCTACACTAGAAGAACAGTATTTGGTATCTGCGCTCTGCTGAAGCCAGTTACCT
TCGGAAAAAGAGTTGGTAGCTCTTGATCCGGCAAACAAACCACCGCTGGTAGCGGTGGTTTTTTTGTTTG
CAAGCAGCAGATTACGCGCAGAAAAAAAGGATCTCAAGAAGATCCTTTGATCTTTTCTACGGGGTCTGAC
GCTCAGTGGAACGAAAACTCACGTTAAGGGATTTTGGTCATGAGATTATCAAAAAGGATCTTCACCTAGA
TCCTTTTAAATTAAAAATGAAGTTTTAAATCAATCTAAAGTATATATGAGTAAACTTGGTCTGACAGTTA
CCAATGCTTAATCAGTGAGGCACCTATCTCAGCGATCTGTCTATTTCGTTCATCCATAGTTGCCTGACTC
CCCGTCGTGTAGATAACTACGATACGGGAGGGCTTACCATCTGGCCCCAGTGCTGCAATGATACCGCGAG
AACCACGCTCACCGGCTCCAGATTTATCAGCAATAAACCAGCCAGCCGGAAGGGCCGAGCGCAGAAGTGG
TCCTGCAACTTTATCCGCCTCCATCCAGTCTATTAATTGTTGCCGGGAAGCTAGAGTAAGTAGTTCGCCA
GTTAATAGTTTGCGCAACGTTGTTGCCATTGCTACAGGCATCGTGGTGTCACGCTCGTCGTTTGGTATGG
CTTCATTCAGCTCCGGTTCCCAACGATCAAGGCGAGTTACATGATCCCCCATGTTGTGCAAAAAAGCGGT
TAGCTCCTTCGGTCCTCCGATCGTTGTCAGAAGTAAGTTGGCCGCAGTGTTATCACTCATGGTTATGGCA
GCACTGCATAATTCTCTTACTGTCATGCCATCCGTAAGATGCTTTTCTGTGACTGGTGAGTACTCAACCA
AGTCATTCTGAGAATAGTGTATGCGGCGACCGAGTTGCTCTTGCCCGGCGTCAATACGGGATAATACCGC
GCCACATAGCAGAACTTTAAAAGTGCTCATCATTGGAAAACGTTCTTCGGGGCGAAAACTCTCAAGGATC
TTACCGCTGTTGAGATCCAGTTCGATGTAACCCACTCGTGCACCCAACTGATCTTCAGCATCTTTTACTT
TCACCAGCGTTTCTGGGTGAGCAAAAACAGGAAGGCAAAATGCCGCAAAAAAGGGAATAAGGGCGACACG
GAAATGTTGAATACTCATACTCTTCCTTTTTCAATATTATTGAAGCATTTATCAAGGTTATTGTCTCATG
AGCGGATACATATTTGAATGTATTTAGAAAAATAAACAAATAGGGGTTCCGCGCACGAATTGGCCAGCGC
TGCCATTTTTGGGGTGAGGCCGTTCGCGGCCGAGGGGCGCAGCCCCTGGGGGGATGGGAGGCCCGCGTTA
GCGGGCCGGGAGGGTTCGAGAAGGGGGGGCACCCCCCTTCGGCGTGCGCGGTCACGCGCACAGGGCGCAG
CCCTGGTTAAAAACAAGGTTTATAAATATTGGTTTAAAAGCAGGTTAAAAGACAGGTTAGCGGTGGCCGA
AAAACGGGCGGAAACCCTTGCAAATGCTGGATTTTCTGCCTGTGGACAGCCCCTCAAATGTCAATAGGTG
CGCCCCTCATCTGTCAGCACTCTGCCCCTCAAGTGTCAAGGATCGCGCCCCTCATCTGTCAGTAGTCGCG
CCCCTCAAGTGTCAATACCGCAGGGCACTTATCCCCAGGCTTGTCCACATCATCTGTGGGAAACTCGCGT
AAAATCAGGCGTTTTCGCCGATTTGCGAGGCTGGCCAGCTCCACGTCGCCGGCCGAAATCGAGCCTGCCC
CTCATCTGTCAACGCCGCGCCGGGTGAGTCGGCCCCTCAAGTGTCAACGTCCGCCCCTCATCTGTCAGTG
AGGGCCAAGTTTTCCGCGAGGTATCCACAACGCCGGCGGCCGCGGTGTCTCGCACACGGCTTCGACGGCG
TTTCTGGCGCGTTTGCAGGGCCATAGACGGCCGCCAGCCCAGCGGCGAGGGCAACCAGCCCGGTGAGCGT
CGCAAAGGAGATCCTGATCTGACTGATGGGCTGCCTGTATCGAGTGGTGATTTTGTGCCGAGCTGCCGGT
CGGGGAGCTGTTGGCTGGCTGGTGGCAGGATATATTGTGGTGTAAACAAATTGACGCTTAGACAACTTAA
TAACACATTGCGGACGTTTTTAATGTACTGGGGTGGATGCAGTGGGCCCCACTCTGCTTGAAGACAAGAG
CGGCGGCAGGGAGAGTTTTAACATTGACTAGCGTGCTGATAATTTGTGAGAAATAATAATTGACAAGTAG
ATACTGACATTTGAGAAGAGCTTCTGAACTGTTATTAGTAACAAAAATGGAAAGCTGATGCACGGAAAAA
GGAAAGAAAAAGCCATACTTTTTTTTAGGTAGGAAAAGAAAAAGCCATACGAGACTGATGTCTCTCAGAT
GGGCCGGGATCTGTCTATCTAGCAGGCAGCAGCCCTACCAACCTCACGGGCCAGCAATTACGAGTCCTTC
TAAAACGTCCCGCCGAGGGCGCGTGGCCGTGCTGTGCAGCAGCACGTCTAACATTAGTCCCACCTCGCCA
GTTTACAGGGAGCAGAACCAGCTTATAAGCGGAGGCGCGGCACCAAGAAGCAAAATTACTGATGAGTCCG
TGAGGACGAAACGAGTAAGCTCGTCTAATTTCTACTAAGTGTAGATTGAGACCGCAGCTGGCACGACAGG
TTTGCCGACTGGAAAGCGGGCAGTGAGCGCAACGCAATTAATGTGAGTTAGCTCACTCATTAGGCACCCC
AGGCTTTACACTTTATGCTTCCGGCTCGTATGTTGTGTGGAATTGTGAGCGGATAACAATTTCACACAGG
AAACAGCTATGACCATGATTACGCCAAGCTTGCATGCCTGCAGGTCGACTCTAGAGGATCCCCGGGTACC
GAGCTCGAATTCACTGGCCGTCGTTTTACAACGTCGTGACTGGGAAAACCCTGGCGTTACCCAACTTAAT
CGCCTTGCAGCACATCCCCCTTTCGCCAGCTGGCGTAATAGCGAAGAGGCCCGCACCGATCGCCCTTCCC
AACAGTTGCGCAGCCTGAATGGCGAATGGCGCCTGATGCGGTATTTTCTCCTTACGCATCTGTGCGGTAT
TTCACACCGCATATGGTGCACTCTCAGTACAATCTGCTCTGATGCCGCATAGTTAAGCCAGCCCCGACAC
CCGCCAACACCCGCTGACGCGCCCTGACGGGCTTGTCTGCTCCCGGCATCCGCTTACAGACAAGCTGTGA
CGGTCTCAGGCCGGCATGGTCCCAGCCTCCTCGCTGGCGCCGGCTGGGCAACATGCTTCGGCATGGCGAA
TGGGACTTTTTTGCCTTGTCTTCAGTC
